>Addgene plasmid #157302 | pD649-HAsp-PSG2-COMP5AP-AviTag-9xHis | depositor full sequence | sequence record 303713 | Full Sequence
TTTCAATATTATTGAAGCATTTATCAGGGTTATTGTCTCATGAGCGGATACATATTTGAATGTATTTAGA
AAAATAAACAAATAGGGGTCAGTGTTACAACCAATTAACCAATTCTGAACATTATCGCGAGCCCATTTAT
ACCTGAATATGGCTCATAACACCCCTTGCTCATGACCAAAATCCCTTAACGTGAGTTACGCGCGCGTCGT
TCCACTGAGCGTCAGACCCCGTAGAAAAGATCAAAGGATCTTCTTGAGATCCTTTTTTTCTGCGCGTAAT
CTGCTGCTTGCAAACAAAAAAACCACCGCTACCAGCGGTGGTTTGTTTGCCGGATCAAGAGCTACCAACT
CTTTTTCCGAAGGTAACTGGCTTCAGCAGAGCGCAGATACCAAATACTGTTCTTCTAGTGTAGCCGTAGT
TAGCCCACCACTTCAAGAACTCTGTAGCACCGCCTACATACCTCGCTCTGCTAATCCTGTTACCAGTGGC
TGCTGCCAGTGGCGATAAGTCGTGTCTTACCGGGTTGGACTCAAGACGATAGTTACCGGATAAGGCGCAG
CGGTCGGGCTGAACGGGGGGTTCGTGCACACAGCCCAGCTTGGAGCGAACGACCTACACCGAACTGAGAT
ACCTACAGCGTGAGCTATGAGAAAGCGCCACGCTTCCCGAAGGGAGAAAGGCGGACAGGTATCCGGTAAG
CGGCAGGGTCGGAACAGGAGAGCGCACGAGGGAGCTTCCAGGGGGAAACGCCTGGTATCTTTATAGTCCT
GTCGGGTTTCGCCACCTCTGACTTGAGCGTCGATTTTTGTGATGCTCGTCAGGGGGGCGGAGCCTATGGA
AAAACGCCAGCAACGCGGCCTTTTTACGGTTCCTGGCCTTTTGCTGGCCTTTTGCTCACATGTTCTTTCC
TGCGTTATCCCCTGATTCTGTGGATAACCGTATTACCGCCTTTGAGTGAGCTGATACCGCTCGCCGCAGC
CGAACGACCGAGCGCAGCGAGTCAGTGAGCGAGGAAGCGGAAGGCGAGAGTAGGGAACTGCCAGGCATCA
AACTAAGCAGAAGGCCCCTGACGGATGGCCTTTTTGCGTTTCTACAAACTCTTTCTGTGTTGTAAAACGA
CGGCCAGTCTTAAGCTCGGGCCCCCTGGGCGGTTCTGATAACGAGTAATCGTTAATCCGCAAATAACGTA
AAAACCCGCTTCGGCGGGTTTTTTTATGGGGGGAGTTTAGGGAAAGAGCATTTGTCAGAATATTTAAGGG
CGCCTGTCACTTTGCTTGATATATGAGAATTATTTAACCTTATAAATGAGAAAAAAGCAACGCACTTTAA
ATAAGATACGTTGCTTTTTCGATTGATGAACACCTATAATTAAACTATTCATCTATTATTTATGATTTTT
TGTATATACAATATTTCTAGTTTGTTAAAGAGAATTAAGAAAATAAATCTCGAAAATAATAAAGGGAAAA
TCAGTTTTTGATATCAAAATTATACATGTCAACGATAATACAAAATATAATACAAACTATAAGATGTTAT
CAGTATTTATTATCATTTAGAATAAATTTTGTGTCGCCCTTAATTGTGAGCGGATAACAATTACGAGCTT
CATGCACAGTGGCGTTGACTCAATATTGGCCATTAGCCATATTATTCATTGGTTATATAGCATAAATCAA
TATTGGCTATTGGCCATTGCATACGTTGTATCTATATCATAATATGTACATTTATATTGGCTCATGTCCA
ATATGACCGCCATGTTGGCATTGATTATTGACTAGTTATTAATAGTAATCAATTACGGGGTCATTAGTTC
ATAGCCCATATATGGAGTTCCGCGTTACATAACTTACGGTAAATGGCCCGCCTGGCTGACCGCCCAACGA
CCCCCGCCCATTGACGTCAATAATGACGTATGTTCCCATAGTAACGCCAATAGGGACTTTCCATTGACGT
CAATGGGTGGAGTATTTACGGTAAACTGCCCACTTGGCAGTACATCAAGTGTATCATATGCCAAGTACGC
CCCCTATTGACGTCAATGACGGTAAATGGCCCGCCTGGCATTATGCCCAGTACATGACCTTATGGGACTT
TCCTACTTGGCAGTACATCTACGTATTAGTCATCGCTATTACCATGGTGATGCGGTTTTGGCAGTACATC
AATGGGCGTGGATAGCGGTTTGACTCACGGGGATTTCCAAGTCTCCACCCCATTGACGTCAATGGGAGTT
TGTTTTGGCACCAAAATCAACGGGACTTTCCAAAATGTCGTAACAACTCCGCCCCATTGACGCAAATGGG
CGGTAGGCGTGTACGGTGGGAGGTCTATATAAGCAGAGCTCGTTTAGTGAACCGTCAGATCGCCTGGAGA
CGCCATCCACGCTGTTTTGACCTCCATAGAAGACACCGGGACCGATCCAGCCTCCGCGGCCGGGAACGGT
GCATTGGAACGCGGATTCCCCGTGCCAAGAGTGACGTAAGTACCGCCTATAGAGTCTATAGGCCCACCCC
CTTGGCTTCGTTAGAACGCGGCTACAATTAATACATAACCTTATGTATCATACACATACGATTTAGGTGA
CACTATAGAATAACATCCACTTTGCCTTTCTCTCCACAGGTGTCCACTCCCAGGTCCAACTGCACCTCGG
TTCTATCGAAAACGCGCCTGCTAGCGCCACCATGAAGACCATCATTGCCCTGAGCTACATCTTCTGCCTG
GTGTTCGCTGCGGCCGCCCAAGTGACAATTGAAGCCCAGCCTCCTAAGGTGTCCGAGGGCAAAGATGTGC
TGCTGCTGGTGCACAACCTGCCTCAGAATCTGACCGGCTACATCTGGTACAAGGGCCAGATCCGGGACCT
GTACCACTACATCACCAGCTACGTGGTGGACGGCCAGATCATCATCTACGGCCCTGCCTACTCTGGCAGA
GAGACAGCCTATAGCAACGCCAGCCTGCTGATCCAGAACGTGACAAGAGAGGATGCCGGCAGCTACACCC
TGCACATCATTAAGAGAGGCGACGGCACAAGAGGCGTGACAGGCTACTTCACCTTCACACTGTACCTGGA
AACCCCTAAGCCTAGCATCAGCAGCTCCAATCTGAACCCCAGAGAAGCCATGGAAACCGTGATCCTGACC
TGCGATCCCGAGACACCTGATACAAGCTACCAGTGGTGGATGAACGGCCAGAGCCTGCCTATGACACACA
GATTCCAGCTGAGCGAGACAAACAGAACCCTGTTCCTGTTCGGCGTGACCAAGTACACAGCCGGACCTTA
CGAGTGCGAGATCAGAAATTCTGGCAGCGCCAGCAGATCTGACCCCGTGACACTGAATCTGCTGCACGGC
CCCGATCTGCCTAGAATTCACCCCTCCTACACCAACTACAGAAGCGGCGACAACCTGTACCTGAGCTGCT
TCGCCAACAGCAACCCTCCTGCTCAGTACAGCTGGACCATCAACGGCAAGTTTCAGCAGAGCGGCCAGAA
CCTGTTCATTCCTCAGATCACCACCAAGCACAGCGGCCTGTATGTGTGCTCTGTGCGGAATTCTGCCACC
GGCGAGGAAAGCTCTACCAGCCTGACAGTGAAAGTGTCCGCCAGCACCAGAATCGGACTGCTGCCACTGC
TGAACCCTACAGGCGCGCCGGAAGATCAAGTTGATCCAAGATTGATTGATGGCAAGGGCGGATCTCTGGA
GGTGCTGTTCCAGGGACCAGGCGGAAGCGGCAATCCCGGCGGCGATCTGGCCCCCCAGATGCTGCGCGAG
CTGCAGGAGACCAATGCCGCCCTGCAGGACGTGCGCGAGCTGCTGCGCCACCGCGTGAAGGAGATCACCT
TCCTGAAGAACACCGTGATGGAGTGCGACGCCTGCGGTATGCAGCCCTCTAGAGGCTCCGGCTCCATCAT
CCCAGTTGAGGAGGAGAACCCGGACTTCTGGAACCGCGAGGCAGCCGAGGCCCTGGGTGCCGCCAAGAAG
CTGCAGCCTGCACAGACAGCCGCCAAGAACCTCATCATCTTCCTGGGCGATGGGATGGGGGTGTCTACGG
TGACAGCTGCCAGGATCCTAAAAGGGCAGAAGAAGGACAAACTGGGGCCTGAGATACCCCTGGCCATGGA
CCGCTTCCCATATGTGGCTCTGTCCAAGACATACAATGTAGACAAACATGTGCCAGACAGTGGAGCCACA
GCCACGGCCTACCTGTGCGGGGTCAAGGGCAACTTCCAGACCATTGGCTTGAGTGCAGCCGCCCGCTTTA
ACCAGTGCAACACGACACGCGGCAACGAGGTCATCTCCGTGATGAATCGGGCCAAGAAAGCAGGGAAGTC
AGTGGGAGTGGTAACCACCACACGAGTGCAGCACGCCTCGCCAGCCGGCACCTACGCCCACACGGTGAAC
CGCAACTGGTACTCGGACGCCGACGTGCCTGCCTCGGCCCGCCAGGAGGGGTGCCAGGACATCGCTACGC
AGCTCATCTCCAACATGGACATTGACGTGATCCTAGGTGGAGGCCGAAAGTACATGTTTCGCATGGGAAC
CCCAGACCCTGAGTACCCAGATGACTACAGCCAAGGTGGGACCAGGCTGGACGGGAAGAATCTGGTGCAG
GAATGGCTGGCGAAGCGCCAGGGTGCCCGGTATGTGTGGAACCGCACTGAGCTCATGCAGGCTTCCCTGG
ACCCGTCTGTGACCCATCTCATGGGTCTCTTTGAGCCTGGAGACATGAAATACGAGATCCACCGAGACTC
CACACTGGACCCCTCCCTGATGGAGATGACAGAGGCTGCCCTGCGCCTGCTGAGCAGGAACCCCCGCGGC
TTCTTCCTCTTCGTGGAGGGTGGTCGCATCGACCATGGTCATCATGAAAGCAGGGCTTACCGGGCACTGA
CTGAGACGATCATGTTCGACGACGCCATTGAGAGGGCGGGCCAGCTCACCAGCGAGGAGGACACGCTGAG
CCTCGTCACTGCCGACCACTCCCACGTCTTCTCCTTCGGAGGCTACCCCCTGCGAGGGAGCTCCATCTTC
GGGCTGGCCCCTGGCAAGGCCCGGGACAGGAAGGCCTACACGGTCCTCCTATACGGAAACGGTCCAGGCT
ATGTGCTCAAGGACGGCGCCCGGCCGGATGTTACCGAGAGCGAGAGCGGGAGCCCCGAGTATCGGCAGCA
GTCAGCAGTGCCCCTGGACGAAGAGACCCACGCAGGCGAGGACGTGGCGGTGTTCGCGCGCGGCCCGCAG
GCGCACCTGGTTCACGGCGTGCAGGAGCAGACCTTCATAGCGCACGTCATGGCCTTCGCCGCCTGCCTGG
AGCCCTACACCGCCTGCGACCTGGCGCCCCCCGCCGGCACCACCGACGCCGCGCACCCGGGTGGCGGAGG
ACTGAACGACATCTTCGAGGCTCAGAAAATCGAATGGCACGAACATCACCATCACCATCACCATCACCAT
TAAGGCCGGCCTGTAGTCACTGGCACAACGCGTTACCCGGTAAGCCAATCGGGTATACACGGTCGTCATA
CTGCAGACAGGGTTCTTCTACTTTGCAAGATAGTCTTGAGTAGTAAAATAAATAGATAGAGAAAATCAGC
CTCGACTGTGCCTTCTAGTTGCCAGCCATCTGTTGTTTGCCCCTCCCCCGTGCCTTCCTTGACCCTGGAA
GGTGCCACTCCCACTGTCCTTTCCTAATAAAATGAGGAAATTGCATCACAACACTCAACCCTATCTCGGT
CTATTCTTTTGATTTATAAGGGATTTTGCCGATTTCGGCCTATTGGTTAAAAAATGAGCTGATTTAACAA
AAATTTAACGCGAATTAATTCTGTGGAATGTGTGTCAGTTAGGGTGTGGAAAGTCCCCAGGCTCCCCAGC
AGGCAGAAGTATGCAAAGCATGCATCTCAATTAGTCAGCAACCAGGTGTGGAAAGTCCCCAGGCTCCCCA
GCAGGCAGAAGTATGCAAAGCATGCATCTCAATTAGTCAGCAACCATAGTCCCGCCCCTAACTCCGCCCA
TCCCGCCCCTAACTCCGCCCAGTTCCGCCCATTCTCCGCCCCATGGCTGACTAATTTTTTTTATTTATGC
AGAGGCCGAGGCCGCCTCTGCCTCTGAGCTATTCCAGAAGTAGTGAGGAGGCTTTTTTGGAGGCCTAGGC
TTTTGCAAAAAGCTCCCGGGAGCTTGTATATCCATTTTCGGATCTGATCAGCACGTGTTGACAATTAATC
ATCGGCATAGTATATCGGCATAGTATAATACGACAAGGTGAGGAACTAAACCATGACCGAGTACAAGCCC
ACGGTGCGCCTCGCCACCCGCGACGACGTCCCCAGGGCCGTACGCACCCTCGCCGCCGCGTTCGCCGACT
ACCCCGCCACGCGCCACACCGTCGATCCGGACCGCCACATCGAGCGGGTCACCGAGCTGCAAGAACTCTT
CCTCACGCGCGTCGGGCTCGACATCGGCAAGGTGTGGGTCGCGGACGACGGCGCCGCGGTGGCGGTCTGG
ACCACGCCGGAGAGCGTCGAAGCGGGGGCGGTGTTCGCCGAGATCGGCCCGCGCATGGCCGAGTTGAGCG
GTTCCCGGCTGGCCGCGCAGCAACAGATGGAAGGCCTCCTGGCGCCGCACCGGCCCAAGGAGCCCGCGTG
GTTCCTGGCCACCGTCGGCGTCTCGCCCGACCACCAGGGCAAGGGTCTGGGCAGCGCCGTCGTGCTCCCC
GGAGTGGAGGCGGCCGAGCGCGCCGGGGTGCCCGCCTTCCTGGAGACATCCGCGCCCCGCAACCTCCCCT
TCTACGAGCGGCTCGGCTTCACCGTCACCGCCGACGTCGAGGTGCCCGAAGGACCGCGCACCTGGTGCAT
GACCCGCAAGCCCGGTGCCTGACACGTGCTACGAGATTTCGATTCCACCGCCGCCTTCTATGAAAGGTTG
GGCTTCGGAATCGTTTTCCGGGACGCCGGCTGGATGATCCTCCAGCGCGGGGATCTCATGCTGGAGTTCT
TCGCCCACCCCAACTTGTTTATTGCAGCTTATAATGGTTACAAATAAAGCAATAGCATCACAAATTTCAC
AAATAAAGCATTTTTTTCACTGCATTCTAGTTGTGGTTTGTCCAAACTCATCAATGTATCTTATCATGTC
TGTATACCGTCGACCTCTAGCTAGAGCTTGGCGTAATCATGGTCATTACCAATGCTTAATCAGTGAGGCA
CCTATCTCAGCGATCTGTCTATTTCGTTCATCCATAGTTGCCTGACTCCCCGTCGTGTAGATAACTACGA
TACGGGAGGGCTTACCATCTGGCCCCAGCGCTGCGATGATACCGCGAGAACCACGCTCACCGGCTCCGGA
TTTATCAGCAATAAACCAGCCAGCCGGAAGGGCCGAGCGCAGAAGTGGTCCTGCAACTTTATCCGCCTCC
ATCCAGTCTATTAATTGTTGCCGGGAAGCTAGAGTAAGTAGTTCGCCAGTTAATAGTTTGCGCAACGTTG
TTGCCATCGCTACAGGCATCGTGGTGTCACGCTCGTCGTTTGGTATGGCTTCATTCAGCTCCGGTTCCCA
ACGATCAAGGCGAGTTACATGATCCCCCATGTTGTGCAAAAAAGCGGTTAGCTCCTTCGGTCCTCCGATC
GTTGTCAGAAGTAAGTTGGCCGCAGTGTTATCACTCATGGTTATGGCAGCACTGCATAATTCTCTTACTG
TCATGCCATCCGTAAGATGCTTTTCTGTGACTGGTGAGTACTCAACCAAGTCATTCTGAGAATAGTGTAT
GCGGCGACCGAGTTGCTCTTGCCCGGCGTCAATACGGGATAATACCGCGCCACATAGCAGAACTTTAAAA
GTGCTCATCATTGGAAAACGTTCTTCGGGGCGAAAACTCTCAAGGATCTTACCGCTGTTGAGATCCAGTT
CGATGTAACCCACTCGTGCACCCAACTGATCTTCAGCATCTTTTACTTTCACCAGCGTTTCTGGGTGAGC
AAAAACAGGAAGGCAAAATGCCGCAAAAAAGGGAATAAGGGCGACACGGAAATGTTGAATACTCATATTC
TTCCTT
Features (pLannotate 1.2.2; 24 found; start..end, strand, type, name):
    119..143     -  CDS            KanR (fragment): aminoglycoside phosphotransferase; aph(3')-Ia; confers resistance to kanamycin
    254..842     +  rep_origin     ori: high-copy-number ColE1/pMB1/pBR322/pUC origin of replication
   1067..1084    +  terminator     rrnB T2 terminator (fragment): transcription terminator T2 from the E. coli rrnB gene
   1109..1128    -  CDS            lacZα (fragment): LacZα fragment of β-galactosidase; lacZ fragment
   1584..1600    +  protein_bind   lac operator: The lac repressor binds to the lac operator to inhibit transcription in E. coli. This inhibition can be relieved by adding lactose or isopropyl-β-D-thiogalactopyranoside (IPTG). lac repressor encoded by lacI
   1843..2146    +  enhancer       CMV enhancer: human cytomegalovirus immediate early enhancer
   2147..2350    +  promoter       CMV promoter: human cytomegalovirus (CMV) immediate early promoter
   2486..2529    +  intron         CMV intron (fragment): modified intron A from human cytomegalovirus
   2581..2599    +  promoter       SP6 promoter: promoter for bacteriophage SP6 RNA polymerase
   2603..2640    +  CDS            IgH signal sequence (fragment): signal sequence from the mouse immunoglobulin heavy chain variable region
   2746..3648    +  CDS            PSG5 (fragment): PSG5_HUMAN - Experimental evidence at protein level: Swiss-Prot protein existence level 1. From Homo sapiens (Human).
   3748..3927    +  CDS            Comp (fragment): COMP_RAT - Experimental evidence at protein level: Swiss-Prot protein existence level 1. May play a role in the structural integrity of cartilage via its interaction with other extracellular matrix proteins such as the collagens and fibronectin. Can mediate the interaction of chondrocytes with the cartilage extracellular matrix through interaction with cell surface integrin receptors. Could play a role in the pathogenesis of osteoarthritis. Potent suppressor of apoptosis in both primary chondrocytes and transformed cells. Suppresses apoptosis by blocking the activation of caspase-3 and by indu
   3915..5367    +  CDS            SEAP (fragment): secreted alkaline phosphatase from human placenta The natural enzyme has a C-terminal transmembrane sequence that is replaced by a GPI anchor.
   5392..5433    +  CDS            AviTag™ (fragment): peptide tag that allows for enzymatic biotinylation
   5437..5460    +  CDS            8xHis: 8xHis affinity tag
   5606..5717    +  polyA_signal   bGH poly(A) signal: bovine growth hormone polyadenylation signal
   5718..5826    +  rep_origin     f1 ori (fragment): f1 bacteriophage origin of replication; arrow indicates direction of (+) strand synthesis
   5840..6169    +  promoter       SV40 promoter: SV40 enhancer and early promoter
   6217..6264    +  promoter       EM7 promoter: synthetic bacterial promoter&nbsp
   6283..6882    +  CDS            PuroR (fragment): puromycin N-acetyltransferase; pac from Streptomyces; confers resistance to puromycin
   6892..7017    +  CDS            ble (fragment): BLE_KLEPN - Experimental evidence at protein level: Swiss-Prot protein existence level 1. Binding protein with a strong affinity to the bleomycin family of antibiotics. Binds to CL990; an antimitotic-antibiotic compound. From Klebsiella pneumoniae.
   7012..7133    +  polyA_signal   SV40 poly(A) signal: SV40 polyadenylation signal
   7186..8046    -  CDS            AmpR: β-lactamase; bla; confers resistance to ampicillin, carbenicillin, and related antibiotics
   8049..89      -  promoter       AmpR promoter (fragment) (across the origin): bla
