[The description below was written by a language model from this plasmid's Addgene catalogue record and pLannotate feature annotations shown in this document.]
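Description:
pD649-HAsp-PSG2-COMP5AP-AviTag-9xHis is a mammalian expression plasmid of about 8.1 kb, built on the pD649 backbone, for producing a secreted, tagged form of human PSG2 (pregnancy-specific glycoprotein 2). It is maintained in E. coli as a high-copy plasmid through a ColE1/pUC-type origin and is selected with ampicillin via the β-lactamase gene. A separate SV40 promoter/EM7 promoter cassette carries a puromycin N-acetyltransferase coding sequence followed by an SV40 polyadenylation signal, which could in principle support puromycin selection in mammalian cells. The record does not describe that use, and the annotation marks this gene as a fragment. Other small annotated fragments (KanR, lacZα, f1 ori, ble) appear to be backbone remnants.

The expression unit is driven by the CMV enhancer and promoter, with part of CMV intron A and an SP6 promoter upstream of the coding region, and ends in a bGH polyadenylation signal. The name indicates an HA-derived signal peptide for secretion, though the automated annotation matches part of this region to a mouse IgH signal sequence. The 903 bp PSG2 insert sits between retained NotI and AscI sites; the annotation tool labelled it PSG5, presumably because of similarity within this gene family. It is fused at its C terminus to the coiled-coil region of cartilage oligomeric matrix protein, which pentamerises the fusion, then to placental alkaline phosphatase as an enzymatic reporter, an AviTag for site-specific biotinylation, and a polyhistidine tag for purification. This high-avidity, enzymatically detectable format fits the binding screens of the associated human IgSF cell-surface interactome study. The depositor notes that some plasmids in the collection may carry an IS4-like transposase element upstream of the CMV promoter.
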