Addgene plasmid #157302: pD649-HAsp-PSG2-COMP5AP-AviTag-9xHis
Purpose: Mammalian expression of secreted protein fused to COMP5AP-AviTag-9xHis.
Depositing lab: Chris Garcia. Depositing organization: Stanford University. Publication: A Human IgSF Cell-Surface Interactome Reveals a Complex Network of Protein-Protein Interactions. Wojtowicz WM, Vielmetter J, Fernandes RA, Siepe DH, Eastman CL, Chisholm GB, Cox S, Klock H, Anderson PW, Rue SM, Miller JJ, Glaser SM, Bragstad ML, Vance J, Lam AW, Lesley SA, Zinn K, Garcia KC. Cell. 2020 Aug 20;182(4):1027-1043.e17. doi: 10.1016/j.cell.2020.07.025. PubMed 32822567.
Backbone
  Vector backbone: pD649
  Backbone size w/o insert (bp): 7153
  Vector type: Mammalian Expression
Growth in bacteria
  Bacterial resistance: Ampicillin, 100 μg/mL
  Growth temperature: 37°C
  Growth strain: DH5alpha
  Copy number: High Copy
Gene/Insert
  Gene/Insert name: PSG2
  Species: H. sapiens (human)
  Insert size (bp): 903
  Entrez Gene: PSG2 (a.k.a. CEA, PSBG2, PSG1)
  Promoter: CMV/SP6
  Tag / fusion protein: COMP5AP-AviTag-9xHis (C terminal on backbone)
  Cloning method: Restriction Enzyme; 5′ cloning site GCGGCCGC (not destroyed); 3′ cloning site GGCGCGCC (not destroyed)
  Sequencing primers: 5′ ATTTAGGTGACACTATAG; 3′ CGTCGCACTCCATCACGGTG
Resource information
  A portion of this plasmid was derived from a plasmid made by: synthesis by ThermoFisher
Terms and licenses: Academic/Nonprofit Terms; Industry Terms: Not Available to Industry
Depositor comments: Some plasmids in this collection may have an IS4-like element ISVsa5 family transposase upstream of the CMV promoter.
How to cite: pD649-HAsp-PSG2-COMP5AP-AviTag-9xHis was a gift from Chris Garcia (Addgene plasmid # 157302 ; http://n2t.net/addgene:157302 ; RRID:Addgene_157302)
