>Addgene plasmid #157302 | pD649-HAsp-PSG2-COMP5AP-AviTag-9xHis | depositor partial sequence | sequence record 303714 | insert (secreted protein)
CAAGTGACAATTGAAGCCCAGCCTCCTAAGGTGTCCGAGGGCAAAGATGTGCTGCTGCTGGTGCACAACC
TGCCTCAGAATCTGACCGGCTACATCTGGTACAAGGGCCAGATCCGGGACCTGTACCACTACATCACCAG
CTACGTGGTGGACGGCCAGATCATCATCTACGGCCCTGCCTACTCTGGCAGAGAGACAGCCTATAGCAAC
GCCAGCCTGCTGATCCAGAACGTGACAAGAGAGGATGCCGGCAGCTACACCCTGCACATCATTAAGAGAG
GCGACGGCACAAGAGGCGTGACAGGCTACTTCACCTTCACACTGTACCTGGAAACCCCTAAGCCTAGCAT
CAGCAGCTCCAATCTGAACCCCAGAGAAGCCATGGAAACCGTGATCCTGACCTGCGATCCCGAGACACCT
GATACAAGCTACCAGTGGTGGATGAACGGCCAGAGCCTGCCTATGACACACAGATTCCAGCTGAGCGAGA
CAAACAGAACCCTGTTCCTGTTCGGCGTGACCAAGTACACAGCCGGACCTTACGAGTGCGAGATCAGAAA
TTCTGGCAGCGCCAGCAGATCTGACCCCGTGACACTGAATCTGCTGCACGGCCCCGATCTGCCTAGAATT
CACCCCTCCTACACCAACTACAGAAGCGGCGACAACCTGTACCTGAGCTGCTTCGCCAACAGCAACCCTC
CTGCTCAGTACAGCTGGACCATCAACGGCAAGTTTCAGCAGAGCGGCCAGAACCTGTTCATTCCTCAGAT
CACCACCAAGCACAGCGGCCTGTATGTGTGCTCTGTGCGGAATTCTGCCACCGGCGAGGAAAGCTCTACC
AGCCTGACAGTGAAAGTGTCCGCCAGCACCAGAATCGGACTGCTGCCACTGCTGAACCCTACA
